Addgene plasmid #37253: pLK15
Depositing lab: Ann Hubbard. Depositing organization: Johns Hopkins University and School of Medicine. Publication: Scribble associates with two polarity proteins, Lgl2 and Vangl2, via distinct molecular domains. Kallay LM, McNickle A, Brennwald PJ, Hubbard AL, Braiterman LT. J Cell Biochem. 2006 Oct 1;99(2):647-64. 10.1002/jcb.20992 PubMed 16791850.
Backbone
  Vector backbone: pAdLox GI 1488684
  Backbone size w/o insert (bp): 4224
  Vector type: Mammalian Expression
Growth in bacteria
  Bacterial resistance: Ampicillin, 100 μg/mL
  Growth temperature: 37°C
  Growth strain: DH5alpha
  Copy number: High Copy
Gene/Insert
  Gene/Insert name: Scribble (alt name: CRIB1; SCRB1; SCRIB1; Vartul)
  Species: H. sapiens (human)
  Insert size (bp): 3744
  Mutation: aa 382-1630
  GenBank ID: 23513
  Entrez Gene: SCRIB (a.k.a. CRIB1, SCRB1, SCRIB1, Vartul, oSCRIB)
  Promoter: CMV
  Tag / fusion protein: EGFP (N terminal on insert)
  Cloning method: Restriction Enzyme; 5′ cloning site HindIII (not destroyed); 3′ cloning site MfeI (not destroyed)
  Sequencing primers: 5′ EGFP-C; 3′ SV40pA-Rev
Terms and licenses: Academic/Nonprofit Terms; Industry Terms: Not Available to Industry
Depositor comments: contains EGFP delta LRR
How to cite: pLK15 was a gift from Ann Hubbard (Addgene plasmid # 37253 ; http://n2t.net/addgene:37253 ; RRID:Addgene_37253)
