[The description below was written by a language model from this plasmid's Addgene catalogue record.]
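Description:
pLK15 is a mammalian expression plasmid built on the pAdLox backbone (about 4.2 kb without insert), a shuttle-type vector generally used both for direct transfection and, through its loxP site and adenoviral sequences, for generating recombinant adenovirus by Cre-mediated recombination. The record itself lists it simply as a mammalian expression vector and provides no feature table, so those backbone elements are not confirmed here. It is propagated in E. coli as a high-copy plasmid under ampicillin selection. No mammalian selection marker is recorded.

The payload is a truncated form of human Scribble (SCRIB, also known as Vartul, CRIB1 or SCRB1), a scaffold protein involved in epithelial cell polarity. The roughly 3.7 kb insert encodes amino acids 382–1630, and the depositor describes it as an "EGFP delta LRR" construct. The N-terminal leucine-rich repeat region is therefore deleted, while the remainder of the protein, which in Scribble includes the PDZ domains and C-terminal sequence, is retained. EGFP is fused to the N terminus of this fragment, and expression is driven by the CMV promoter. The 3′ sequencing primer indicates an SV40 polyadenylation signal downstream. The insert was cloned between HindIII and MfeI sites, both of which were preserved.

The associated study mapped which Scribble domains mediate its association with the polarity proteins Lgl2 and Vangl2. In that context, this construct serves as a fluorescently tagged deletion mutant for testing how loss of the LRR domain affects Scribble's localization and binding partners in mammalian cells.
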