>Addgene plasmid #37253 | pLK15 | addgene partial sequence | sequence record 48371 | SV40pA-rev
GCTCATAACAGTTAACAACAACAATTGCATTCATTTTATGTTTCAGGTTCAGGGGGAGGTGTGGGAGGTT
TTTTAAAGCAAGTAAAACCTCTACAAAGAATTGCATTCATTTTATGTTTCAGGTTCAGGGGGAGGTGTGG
GAGGTTTTTTAAAGCAAGTAAAACCTCTACAAATGTGGTATGGCTGATTATGATCAGTTATCTAGTTACA
GTCTCGCCGAGGTCTCGGCTGGGGTGGGGCAGTTAGTTAGTCACAGGCCAGAACTCCTGTGGGGTCTCTT
TAAAATGCTAACACCCAGGTTAAAAGACTTGGGGCAAGGGTGGTGCTGGAGCTGGCAGGGCCCCCACCCC
AAGTCTGGGGGAGGTGCCTGCTCCTCTAGGAGGGCACAGGGCCCAGGCCACGGCGCCCAGGCCTTACGGG
GCGGCGGCTGCTGCACAGTGCCACATCTTCAGGGCCCACAGCGCCGGGTGAGGGCCTGCCCAGAAGCACC
AGAGCCACTTCTCCATCCTCCTCCTGCGGGCCAGGGCTGGGAGATGGTTCCAGGGACCTCAACTCCTCAG
CAAAGTCCGGTGACAGGCGTCCCGGGGAGGTGCTGGTCTGGGGGCCAAGGTCTTCCACAGGGGTGGGCGA
CGGGGTGGGCGCAGGGGAAGGGGCCTCGGCCAGTCGCTCCAGGGGCCCCCGCGTGCCCCGGCCTTCCTGG
GACCTGCTGAGGACCATCTGTGCTCGGAGAGCGTCCTGTTCCAATGACTTCATCCTGGCTGCCCTCCACA
GCGCACGCTTCTCGGCCTCCAGGGCCCGGAGCTCGGCAGGGGACAGGGCACGCTCGGGTGCCGGTGGCTC
C
