>Addgene plasmid #37253 | pLK15 | addgene partial sequence | sequence record 50823 | CMV-fwd
GCAGAGCTGGTTTAGTGACCGTCAGATCCGCTAGCGCTACCGGTCGCCACCATGGTGAGCAAGGGCGAGG
AGCTGTTCACCGGGGTGGTGCCCATCCTGGTCGAGCTGGACGGCGACGTAAACGGCCACAAGTTCAGCGT
GTCCGGCGAGGGCGAGGGCGATGCCACCTACGGCAAGCTGACCCTGAAGTTCATCTGCACCACCGGCAAG
CTGCCCGTGCCCTGGCCCACCCTCGTGACCACCCTGACCTACGGCGTGCAGTGCTTCAGCCGCTACCCCG
ACCACATGAAGCAGCACGACTTCTTCAAGTCCGCCATGCCCGAAGGCTACGTCCAGGAGCGCACCATCTT
CTTCAAGGACGACGGCAACTACAAGACCCGCGCCGAGGTGAAGTTCGAGGGCGACACCCTGGTGAACCGC
ATCGAGCTGAAGGGCATCGACTTCAAGGAGGACGGCAACATCCTGGGGCACAAGCTGGAGTACAACTACA
ACAGCCACAACGTCTATATCATGGCCGACAAGCAGAAGAACGGCATCAAGGTGAACTTCAAGATCCGCCA
CAACATCGAGGACGGCAGCGTGCAGCTCGCCGACCACTACCAGCAGAACACCCCCATCGGCGACGGCCCC
GTGCTGCTGCCCGACAACCACTACCTGAGCACCCAGTCCGCCCTGAGCAAAGACCCCAACGAGAAGCGCG
ATCACATGGTCCTGCTGGAGTTCGTGACCGCCGCCGGGATCACTCTCGGCATGGACGAGCTGTACAAGGG
TCCGGACTCAGATCTCGAGCTCAAGCTTATGCTCAAGGCCCTGTGGCTGGCAGAGAACCAGGCGC
