>Addgene plasmid #37253 | pLK15 | addgene partial sequence | sequence record 50829 | EGFP-C 5'-CATGGTCCTGCTGGAGTTCGTG-3'
GAGCTGTACAGGGTCCGGACTCAGATCTCGAGCTCAAGCTTATGCTCAAGGCCCTGTGGCTGGCAGAGAA
CCAGGCGCAGCCCATGCTCCGGTTCCAGACGGAGGATGATGCCCGGACCGGCGAGAAGGTGCTCACCTGC
TACTTGCTGCCCCAGCAGCCCCCACTCAGCCTCGAGGATGCTGGGCAGCAGGGGAGCCTCTCGGAGACCT
GGAGCGATGCCCCGCCGAGCCGCGTCAGCGTCATCCAGTTCCTGGAGGCCCCCATAGGTGATGAGGACGC
TGAGGAAGCTGCAGCTGAGAAGCGGGGCCTACAGCGCCGGGCCACACCTCACCCCAGCGAGCTCAAGGTG
ATGAAGAGGAGCATCGAGGGGCGGCGGAGCGAGGCCTGCCCTTGCCAGCCAGACTCTGGGTCGCCCTTGC
CTGCAGAGGAGGAGAAGCGGCTGAGTGCCGAGTCTGGCCTGAGTGAAGACTCTCGCCCATCTGCCAGCAC
AGTCTCTGAGGCTGAGCCCGAGGGCCCGTCGGCTGAGGCACAGGGTGGGAGCCAGCAGGAAGCCACGACT
GCTGGCGGGGAGGAAGACGCCGAAGAGGACTACCAGGAGCCCACGGTGCATTTCGCAGAGGACGCACTGC
TGCCCGGGGATGACAGGGAGATCGAGGAGGGGCAGCCTGAGGCCCCCTGGACCCTGCCAGGCGGGAGGCA
GCGGCTCATCCGCAAGGACACACCTCACTACAAAAAGCACTTCAAGATCTCCAAGCTGCCCCAGCCCGAG
GCCGTTGTGGCTCTGCTGCAGGGCATGCAGCCTGATGGGGAGG
